>Addgene plasmid #123321 | pLC-Flag-CSNK1A1 G40N-P2A-Blast | addgene full sequence | sequence record 239599 | Addgene NGS Result
GCCAAGCCTTTGTCTCAAGAAGAATCCACCCTCATTGAAAGAGCAACGGCTACAATCAACAGCATCCCCA
TCTCTGAAGACTACAGCGTCGCCAGCGCAGCTCTCTCTAGCGACGGCCGCATCTTCACTGGTGTCAATGT
ATATCATTTTACTGGGGGACCTTGTGCAGAACTCGTGGTGCTGGGCACTGCTGCTGCTGCGGCAGCTGGC
AACCTGACTTGTATCGTCGCGATCGGAAATGAGAACAGGGGCATCTTGAGCCCCTGCGGACGGTGCCGAC
AGGTGCTTCTCGATCTGCATCCTGGGATCAAAGCCATAGTGAAGGACAGTGATGGACAGCCGACGGCAGT
TGGGATTCGTGAATTGCTGCCCTCTGGTTATGTGTGGGAGGGCTAAGAATTCGTCGAGGGACCTAATAAC
TTCGTATAGCATACATTATACGAAGTTATACATGTTTAAGGGTTCCGGTTCCACTAGGTACAATTCGATA
TCAAGCTTATCGATAATCAACCTCTGGATTACAAAATTTGTGAAAGATTGACTGGTATTCTTAACTATGT
TGCTCCTTTTACGCTATGTGGATACGCTGCTTTAATGCCTTTGTATCATGCTATTGCTTCCCGTATGGCT
TTCATTTTCTCCTCCTTGTATAAATCCTGGTTGCTGTCTCTTTATGAGGAGTTGTGGCCCGTTGTCAGGC
AACGTGGCGTGGTGTGCACTGTGTTTGCTGACGCAACCCCCACTGGTTGGGGCATTGCCACCACCTGTCA
GCTCCTTTCCGGGACTTTCGCTTTCCCCCTCCCTATTGCCACGGCGGAACTCATCGCCGCCTGCCTTGCC
CGCTGCTGGACAGGGGCTCGGCTGTTGGGCACTGACAATTCCGTGGTGTTGTCGGGGAAATCATCGTCCT
TTCCTTGGCTGCTCGCCTGTGTTGCCACCTGGATTCTGCGCGGGACGTCCTTCTGCTACGTCCCTTCGGC
CCTCAATCCAGCGGACCTTCCTTCCCGCGGCCTGCTGCCGGCTCTGCGGCCTCTTCCGCGTCTTCGCCTT
CGCCCTCAGACGAGTCGGATCTCCCTTTGGGCCGCCTCCCCGCATCGATACCGTCGACCTCGATCGAGAC
CTAGAAAAACATGGAGCAATCACAAGTAGCAATACAGCAGCTACCAATGCTGATTGTGCCTGGCTAGAAG
CACAAGAGGAGGAGGAGGTGGGTTTTCCAGTCACACCTCAGGTACCTTTAAGACCAATGACTTACAAGGC
AGCTGTAGATCTTAGCCACTTTTTAAAAGAAAAGGGGGGACTGGAAGGGCTAATTCACTCCCAACGAAGA
CAAGATATCCTTGATCTGTGGATCTACCACACACAAGGCTACTTCCCTGATTGGCAGAACTACACACCAG
GGCCAGGGATCAGATATCCACTGACCTTTGGATGGTGCTACAAGCTAGTACCAGTTGAGCAAGAGAAGGT
AGAAGAAGCCAATGAAGGAGAGAACACCCGCTTGTTACACCCTGTGAGCCTGCATGGGATGGATGACCCG
GAGAGAGAAGTATTAGAGTGGAGGTTTGACAGCCGCCTAGCATTTCATCACATGGCCCGAGAGCTGCATC
CGGACTGTACTGGGTCTCTCTGGTTAGACCAGATCTGAGCCTGGGAGCTCTCTGGCTAACTAGGGAACCC
ACTGCTTAAGCCTCAATAAAGCTTGCCTTGAGTGCTTCAAGTAGTGTGTGCCCGTCTGTTGTGTGACTCT
GGTAACTAGAGATCCCTCAGACCCTTTTAGTCAGTGTGGAAAATCTCTAGCAGCATGTGAGCAAAAGGCC
AGCAAAAGGCCAGGAACCGTAAAAAGGCCGCGTTGCTGGCGTTTTTCCATAGGCTCCGCCCCCCTGACGA
GCATCACAAAAATCGACGCTCAAGTCAGAGGTGGCGAAACCCGACAGGACTATAAAGATACCAGGCGTTT
CCCCCTGGAAGCTCCCTCGTGCGCTCTCCTGTTCCGACCCTGCCGCTTACCGGATACCTGTCCGCCTTTC
TCCCTTCGGGAAGCGTGGCGCTTTCTCATAGCTCACGCTGTAGGTATCTCAGTTCGGTGTAGGTCGTTCG
CTCCAAGCTGGGCTGTGTGCACGAACCCCCCGTTCAGCCCGACCGCTGCGCCTTATCCGGTAACTATCGT
CTTGAGTCCAACCCGGTAAGACACGACTTATCGCCACTGGCAGCAGCCACTGGTAACAGGATTAGCAGAG
CGAGGTATGTAGGCGGTGCTACAGAGTTCTTGAAGTGGTGGCCTAACTACGGCTACACTAGAAGAACAGT
ATTTGGTATCTGCGCTCTGCTGAAGCCAGTTACCTTCGGAAAAAGAGTTGGTAGCTCTTGATCCGGCAAA
CAAACCACCGCTGGTAGCGGTGGTTTTTTTGTTTGCAAGCAGCAGATTACGCGCAGAAAAAAAGGATCTC
AAGAAGATCCTTTGATCTTTTCTACGGGGTCTGACGCTCAGTGGAACGAAAACTCACGTTAAGGGATTTT
GGTCATGAGATTATCAAAAAGGATCTTCACCTAGATCCTTTTAAATTAAAAATGAAGTTTTAAATCAATC
TAAAGTATATATGAGTAAACTTGGTCTGACAGTTACCAATGCTTAATCAGTGAGGCACCTATCTCAGCGA
TCTGTCTATTTCGTTCATCCATAGTTGCCTGACTCCCCGTCGTGTAGATAACTACGATACGGGAGGGCTT
ACCATCTGGCCCCAGTGCTGCAATGATACCGCGAGACCCACGCTCACCGGCTCCAGATTTATCAGCAATA
AACCAGCCAGCCGGAAGGGCCGAGCGCAGAAGTGGTCCTGCAACTTTATCCGCCTCCATCCAGTCTATTA
ATTGTTGCCGGGAAGCTAGAGTAAGTAGTTCGCCAGTTAATAGTTTGCGCAACGTTGTTGCCATTGCTAC
AGGCATCGTGGTGTCACGCTCGTCGTTTGGTATGGCTTCATTCAGCTCCGGTTCCCAACGATCAAGGCGA
GTTACATGATCCCCCATGTTGTGCAAAAAAGCGGTTAGCTCCTTCGGTCCTCCGATCGTTGTCAGAAGTA
AGTTGGCCGCAGTGTTATCACTCATGGTTATGGCAGCACTGCATAATTCTCTTACTGTCATGCCATCCGT
AAGATGCTTTTCTGTGACTGGTGAGTACTCAACCAAGTCATTCTGAGAATAGTGTATGCGGCGACCGAGT
TGCTCTTGCCCGGCGTCAATACGGGATAATACCGCGCCACATAGCAGAACTTTAAAAGTGCTCATCATTG
GAAAACGTTCTTCGGGGCGAAAACTCTCAAGGATCTTACCGCTGTTGAGATCCAGTTCGATGTAACCCAC
TCGTGCACCCAACTGATCTTCAGCATCTTTTACTTTCACCAGCGTTTCTGGGTGAGCAAAAACAGGAAGG
CAAAATGCCGCAAAAAAGGGAATAAGGGCGACACGGAAATGTTGAATACTCATACTCTTCCTTTTTCAAT
ATTATTGAAGCATTTATCAGGGTTATTGTCTCATGAGCGGATACATATTTGAATGTATTTAGAAAAATAA
ACAAATAGGGGTTCCGCGCACATTTCCCCGAAAAGTGCCACCTGACGTCGACGGATCGGGAGATCTCCCG
ATCCCCTATGGTGCACTCTCAGTACAATCTGCTCTGATGCCGCATAGTTAAGCCAGTATCTGCTCCCTGC
TTGTGTGTTGGAGGTCGCTGAGTAGTGCGCGAGCAAAATTTAAGCTACAACAAGGCAAGGCTTGACCGAC
AATTGCATGAAGAATCTGCTTAGGGTTAGGCGTTTTGCGCTGCTTCGCGATGTACGGGCCAGATATACGC
GTTGACATTGATTATTGACTAGTTATTAATAGTAATCAATTACGGGGTCATTAGTTCATAGCCCATATAT
GGAGTTCCGCGTTACATAACTTACGGTAAATGGCCCGCCTGGCTGACCGCCCAACGACCCCCGCCCATTG
ACGTCAATAATGACGTATGTTCCCATAGTAACGCCAATAGGGACTTTCCATTGACGTCAATGGGTGGAGT
ATTTACGGTAAACTGCCCACTTGGCAGTACATCAAGTGTATCATATGCCAAGTACGCCCCCTATTGACGT
CAATGACGGTAAATGGCCCGCCTGGCATTATGCCCAGTACATGACCTTATGGGACTTTCCTACTTGGCAG
TACATCTACGTATTAGTCATCGCTATTACCATGGTGATGCGGTTTTGGCAGTACATCAATGGGCGTGGAT
AGCGGTTTGACTCACGGGGATTTCCAAGTCTCCACCCCATTGACGTCAATGGGAGTTTGTTTTGGCACCA
AAATCAACGGGACTTTCCAAAATGTCGTAACAACTCCGCCCCATTGACGCAAATGGGCGGTAGGCGTGTA
CGGTGGGAGGTCTATATAAGCAGCGCGTTTTGCCTGTACTGGGTCTCTCTGGTTAGACCAGATCTGAGCC
TGGGAGCTCTCTGGCTAACTAGGGAACCCACTGCTTAAGCCTCAATAAAGCTTGCCTTGAGTGCTTCAAG
TAGTGTGTGCCCGTCTGTTGTGTGACTCTGGTAACTAGAGATCCCTCAGACCCTTTTAGTCAGTGTGGAA
AATCTCTAGCAGTGGCGCCCGAACAGGGACTTGAAAGCGAAAGGGAAACCAGAGGAGCTCTCTCGACGCA
GGACTCGGCTTGCTGAAGCGCGCACGGCAAGAGGCGAGGGGCGGCGACTGGTGAGTACGCCAAAAATTTT
GACTAGCGGAGGCTAGAAGGAGAGAGATGGGTGCGAGAGCGTCAGTATTAAGCGGGGGAGAATTAGATCG
CGATGGGAAAAAATTCGGTTAAGGCCAGGGGGAAAGAAAAAATATAAATTAAAACATATAGTATGGGCAA
GCAGGGAGCTAGAACGATTCGCAGTTAATCCTGGCCTGTTAGAAACATCAGAAGGCTGTAGACAAATACT
GGGACAGCTACAACCATCCCTTCAGACAGGATCAGAAGAACTTAGATCATTATATAATACAGTAGCAACC
CTCTATTGTGTGCATCAAAGGATAGAGATAAAAGACACCAAGGAAGCTTTAGACAAGATAGAGGAAGAGC
AAAACAAAAGTAAGACCACCGCACAGCAAGCGGCCGGCCGCTGATCTTCAGACCTGGAGGAGGAGATATG
AGGGACAATTGGAGAAGTGAATTATATAAATATAAAGTAGTAAAAATTGAACCATTAGGAGTAGCACCCA
CCAAGGCAAAGAGAAGAGTGGTGCAGAGAGAAAAAAGAGCAGTGGGAATAGGAGCTTTGTTCCTTGGGTT
CTTGGGAGCAGCAGGAAGCACTATGGGCGCAGCGTCAATGACGCTGACGGTACAGGCCAGACAATTATTG
TCTGGTATAGTGCAGCAGCAGAACAATTTGCTGAGGGCTATTGAGGCGCAACAGCATCTGTTGCAACTCA
CAGTCTGGGGCATCAAGCAGCTCCAGGCAAGAATCCTGGCTGTGGAAAGATACCTAAAGGATCAACAGCT
CCTGGGGATTTGGGGTTGCTCTGGAAAACTCATTTGCACCACTGCTGTGCCTTGGAATGCTAGTTGGAGT
AATAAATCTCTGGAACAGATTTGGAATCACACGACCTGGATGGAGTGGGACAGAGAAATTAACAATTACA
CAAGCTTAATACACTCCTTAATTGAAGAATCGCAAAACCAGCAAGAAAAGAATGAACAAGAATTATTGGA
ATTAGATAAATGGGCAAGTTTGTGGAATTGGTTTAACATAACAAATTGGCTGTGGTATATAAAATTATTC
ATAATGATAGTAGGAGGCTTGGTAGGTTTAAGAATAGTTTTTGCTGTACTTTCTATAGTGAATAGAGTTA
GGCAGGGATATTCACCATTATCGTTTCAGACCCACCTCCCAACCCCGAGGGGACCCGACAGGCCCGAAGG
AATAGAAGAAGAAGGTGGAGAGAGAGACAGAGACAGATCCATTCGATTAGTGAACGGATCGGCACTGCGT
GCGCCAATTCTGCAGACAAATGGCAGTATTCATCCACAATTTTAAAAGAAAAGGGGGGATTGGGGGGTAC
AGTGCAGGGGAAAGAATAGTAGACATAATAGCAACAGACATACAAACTAAAGAATTACAAAAACAAATTA
CAAAAATTCAAAATTTTCGGGTTTATTACAGGGACAGCAGAGATCCAGTTTGGTTAGTACCGGGCCCGAG
AGTTAATTAATTAGTTATTAATAGTAATCAATTACGGGGTCATTAGTTCATAGCCCATATATGGAGTTCC
GCGTTACATAACTTACGGTAAATGGCCCGCCTGGCTGACCGCCCAACGACCCCCGCCCATTGACGTCAAT
AATGACGTATGTTCCCATAGTAACGCCAATAGGGACTTTCCATTGACGTCAATGGGTGGAGTATTTACGG
TAAACTGCCCACTTGGCAGTACATCAAGTGTATCATATGCCAAGTACGCCCCCTATTGACGTCAATGACG
GTAAATGGCCCGCCTGGCATTATGCCCAGTACATGACCTTATGGGACTTTCCTACTTGGCAGTACATCTA
CGTATTAGTCATCGCTATTACCATGGTGATGCGGTTTTGGCAGTACATCAATGGGCGTGGATAGCGGTTT
GACTCACGGGGATTTCCAAGTCTCCACCCCATTGACGTCAATGGGAGTTTGTTTTGGCACCAAAATCAAC
GGGACTTTCCAAAATGTCGTAACAACTCCGCCCCATTGACGCAAATGGGCGGTAGGCGTGTACGGTGGGA
GGTCTATATAAGCAGAGCTGGTTTAGTGAACCGTCAGATCCGCTAGCGCTACCGGTCGCCACCATGGATT
ACAAAGACGATGACGATAAGGCGAGTAGCAGCGGCTCCAAGGCTGAATTCATTGTCGGAGGGAAATATAA
ACTGGTACGGAAGATCGGGTCTGGCTCCTTCGGGGACATCTATTTGGCGATCAACATCACCAACAACGAG
GAAGTGGCAGTGAAGCTAGAATCTCAGAAGGCCAGGCATCCCCAGTTGCTGTACGAGAGCAAGCTCTATA
AGATTCTTCAAGGTGGGGTTGGCATCCCCCACATACGGTGGTATGGTCAGGAAAAAGACTACAATGTACT
AGTCATGGATCTTCTGGGACCTAGCCTCGAAGACCTCTTCAATTTCTGTTCAAGAAGGTTCACAATGAAA
ACTGTACTTATGTTAGCTGACCAGATGATCAGTAGAATTGAATATGTGCATACAAAGAATTTTATACACA
GAGACATTAAACCAGATAACTTCCTAATGGGTATTGGGCGTCACTGTAATAAGTTATTCCTTATTGATTT
TGGTTTGGCCAAAAAGTACAGAGACAACAGGACAAGGCAACACATACCATACAGAGAAGATAAAAACCTC
ACTGGCACTGCCCGATATGCTAGCATCAATGCACATCTTGGTATTGAGCAGAGTCGCCGAGATGACATGG
AATCATTAGGATATGTTTTGATGTATTTTAATAGAACCAGCCTGCCATGGCAAGGGCTAAAGGCTGCAAC
AAAGAAACAAAAATATGAAAAGATTAGTGAAAAGAAGATGTCCACGCCTGTTGAAGTTTTATGTAAGGGG
TTTCCTGCAGAATTTGCGATGTACTTAAACTATTGTCGTGGGCTACGCTTTGAGGAAGCCCCAGATTACA
TGTATCTGAGGCAGCTATTCCGCATTCTTTTCAGGACCCTGAACCATCAATATGACTACACATTTGATTG
GACAATGTTAAAGCAGAAAGCAGCACAGCAGGCAGCCTCTTCCAGTGGGCAGGGTCAGCAGGCCCAAACC
CCCACAGGCAAGCAAACTGACAAAACCAAGAGTAACATGAAAGGTTTCGGATCCGGCGCAACAAACTTCT
CTCTGCTGAAACAAGCCGGAGATGTCGAAGAGAATCCTGGACCG
Features (pLannotate 1.2.2; 22 found; start..end, strand, type, name):
    416..449     +  protein_bind   loxP: Cre-mediated recombination occurs in the 8-bp core sequence (GCATACAT). Cre recombinase
    482..505     +  misc_feature   MCS (fragment): pBluescript multiple cloning site
    505..1093    +  misc_feature   WPRE: woodchuck hepatitis virus posttranscriptional regulatory element
   1094..1113    +  misc_feature   MCS (fragment): pBluescript multiple cloning site
   1115..1615    +  CDS            nef (fragment): NEF_HV1LA - Experimental evidence at protein level: Swiss-Prot protein existence level 1. Extracellular Nef protein targets CD4(+) T-lymphocytes for apoptosis by interacting with CXCR4 surface receptors. From Human immunodeficiency virus type 1 group M subtype B (isolate Lai) (HIV-1).
   1622..1802    +  LTR            5' LTR (truncated): truncated 5' long terminal repeat (LTR) from HIV-1
   1864..2452    -  rep_origin     ori: high-copy-number ColE1/pMB1/pBR322/pUC origin of replication
   2623..3483    -  CDS            AmpR: β-lactamase; bla; confers resistance to ampicillin, carbenicillin, and related antibiotics
   3484..3588    -  promoter       AmpR promoter: bla
   3647..3699    -  misc_feature   bom (fragment): basis of mobility region from pBR322
   3854..4233    +  enhancer       CMV enhancer: human cytomegalovirus immediate early enhancer
   4234..4433    +  promoter       CMV promoter: human cytomegalovirus (CMV) immediate early promoter
   4451..4631    +  LTR            5' LTR (truncated): truncated 5' long terminal repeat (LTR) from HIV-1
   4678..4803    +  misc_feature   HIV-1 Ψ: packaging signal of human immunodeficiency virus type 1
   4787..5125    +  CDS            HIV-1 gag (fragment): gag protein from human immunodeficiency virus 1; gag
   5300..5533    +  misc_feature   RRE: The Rev response element (RRE) of HIV-1 allows for Rev-dependent mRNA export from the nucleus to the cytoplasm.
   5910..6010    +  CDS            Rev (fragment): human immunodeficiency virus 1 (HIV-1) Rev protein; rev; enhances nuclear export of unspliced and incompletely spliced viral mRNAs
   6060..6177    +  misc_feature   cPPT/CTS: central polypurine tract and central termination sequence of HIV-1
   6302..6605    +  enhancer       CMV enhancer: human cytomegalovirus immediate early enhancer
   6606..6809    +  promoter       CMV promoter: human cytomegalovirus (CMV) immediate early promoter
   6881..7888    +  CDS            CSNK1A1: KC1A_HUMAN - Experimental evidence at protein level: Swiss-Prot protein existence level 1. Casein kinases are operationally defined by their preferential utilization of acidic proteins such as caseins as substrates. It can phosphorylate a large number of proteins. Participates in Wnt signaling. Phosphorylates CTNNB1 at 'Ser-45'. May phosphorylate PER1 and PER2. May play a role in segregating chromosomes during mitosis (PubMed:11955436, PubMed:1409656, PubMed:18305108). May play a role in keratin cytoskeleton disassembly and thereby, it may regulate epithelial cell migration (PubMed:23902688).
   7954..396     +  CDS            BSD (fragment) (across the origin): blasticidin S deaminase; Aspergillus terreus BSD; confers resistance to blasticidin
