[The description below was written by a language model from this plasmid's Addgene catalogue record and pLannotate feature annotations shown in this document.]
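Description:
pLC-Flag-CSNK1A1 G40N-P2A-Blast is a 7,954 bp HIV-1-based lentiviral transfer vector for mammalian expression, built on the pLC-ZsGreen-P2A-Blast backbone by Gibson cloning. It is propagated in bacteria through a high-copy ColE1/pUC-type origin and the β-lactamase (AmpR) gene for ampicillin selection. The viral portion has a chimeric 5' end in which a CMV enhancer/promoter sits upstream of a truncated HIV-1 LTR and drives genomic RNA production in packaging cells. This is followed by the Ψ packaging signal with a gag fragment, the Rev response element for Rev-dependent nuclear export, and the cPPT/CTS, which aids nuclear import of the reverse-transcribed genome. Downstream of the payload are a loxP site, a WPRE that enhances transcript expression, a nef fragment and the second truncated LTR annotation marking the 3' end of the viral genome.

The payload is driven by an internal CMV enhancer/promoter and encodes human CSNK1A1 (casein kinase 1 alpha, CK1α) carrying a glycine 40 to asparagine substitution and an N-terminal Flag tag. It is linked through a P2A self-cleaving peptide to blasticidin S deaminase, so that a single transcript yields both the tagged kinase and the resistance marker, and blasticidin-selected transduced cells should express the mutant protein. The Flag tag and P2A are named in the catalogue record but not separately annotated in the feature table, and the BSD reading frame spans the numbering origin of the circular sequence. The associated publication concerns CK1α and IRF4 as effectors of immunomodulatory drugs in primary effusion lymphoma. The record does not state the functional consequence of the G40N mutation.
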