Addgene plasmid #123321: pLC-Flag-CSNK1A1 G40N-P2A-Blast
Purpose: Lentiviral vector for expression of Flag tagged CK1alpha G40N-P2A-Blast casette from a CMV promoter
Depositing lab: Eva Gottwein. Depositing organization: Northwestern University. Publication: CK1alpha and IRF4 are essential and independent effectors of immunomodulatory drugs in primary effusion lymphoma. Patil A, Manzano M, Gottwein E. Blood. 2018 Aug 9;132(6):577-586. doi: 10.1182/blood-2018-01-828418. Epub 2018 Jun 28. PubMed 29954751.
Backbone
  Vector backbone: pLC-ZsGreen-P2A-Blast
  Total vector size (bp): 7954
  Vector type: Mammalian Expression, Lentiviral
  Selectable markers: Blasticidin
Growth in bacteria
  Bacterial resistance: Ampicillin, 100 μg/mL
  Growth temperature: 37°C
  Growth strain: Stbl3
  Copy number: High Copy
Gene/Insert
  Gene/Insert name: CSNK1A1 (alt name: CK1 alpha)
  Species: H. sapiens (human)
  Insert size (bp): 1035
  Mutation: changed Glycine 40 to Asparagine
  Entrez Gene: CSNK1A1 (a.k.a. CK1, CK1a, CKIa, HEL-S-77p, HLCDGP1, PRO2975)
  Promoter: CMV
  Tag / fusion protein: Flag (N terminal on insert)
  Cloning method: Gibson Cloning
  Sequencing primers: 5′ -; 3′ -
Terms and licenses: Academic/Nonprofit Terms; Industry Terms: Not Available to Industry
How to cite: pLC-Flag-CSNK1A1 G40N-P2A-Blast was a gift from Eva Gottwein (Addgene plasmid # 123321 ; http://n2t.net/addgene:123321 ; RRID:Addgene_123321)
